>Addgene plasmid #148235 | pcDNA3.1-MS2-HA-HshnRNPR_AA | addgene full sequence | sequence record 426373 | Addgene NGS Result
GACATTGATTATTGACTAGTTATTAATAGTAATCAATTACGGGGTCATTAGTTCATAGCCCATATATGGA
GTTCCGCGTTACATAACTTACGGTAAATGGCCCGCCTGGCTGACCGCCCAACGACCCCCGCCCATTGACG
TCAATAATGACGTATGTTCCCATAGTAACGCCAATAGGGACTTTCCATTGACGTCAATGGGTGGAGTATT
TACGGTAAACTGCCCACTTGGCAGTACATCAAGTGTATCATATGCCAAGTACGCCCCCTATTGACGTCAA
TGACGGTAAATGGCCCGCCTGGCATTATGCCCAGTACATGACCTTATGGGACTTTCCTACTTGGCAGTAC
ATCTACGTATTAGTCATCGCTATTACCATGGTGATGCGGTTTTGGCAGTACATCAATGGGCGTGGATAGC
GGTTTGACTCACGGGGATTTCCAAGTCTCCACCCCATTGACGTCAATGGGAGTTTGTTTTGGCACCAAAA
TCAACGGGACTTTCCAAAATGTCGTAACAACTCCGCCCCATTGACGCAAATGGGCGGTAGGCGTGTACGG
TGGGAGGTCTATATAAGCAGAGCTCTCTGGCTAACTAGAGAACCCACTGCTTACTGGCTTATCGAAATTA
ATACGACTCACTATAGGGAGACCCAAGCTTGCCACCATGGCTTCTAACTTTACTCAGTTCGTTCTCGTCG
ACAATGGCGGAACTGGCGACGTGACTGTCGCCCCAAGCAACTTCGCTAACGGGGTCGCTGAATGGATCAG
CTCTAACTCGCGATCACAGGCTTACAAAGTAACCTGTAGCGTTCGTCAGAGCTCTGCGCAGAATCGCAAA
TACACCATCAAAGTCGAGGTGCCTAAAGTGGCAACCCAGACTGTTGGTGGTGAAGAGCTTCCTGTAGCCG
GATGGAGATCTTACTTAAATATGGAACTAACCATTCCAATTTTCGCCACGAATTCCGACTGCGAGCTTAT
TGTTAAGGCAATGCAAGGTCTCCTAAAAGATGGAAACCCGATTCCCTCGGCCATCGCGGCCAACTCCGGC
ATCTACGGAGGTGGAGGTGGATCTGGTGGATCTCCTCCACATATGGCTTACCCATACGATGTTCCAGATT
ACGCTCCTCCAAAGCTTGGATCCGAATTCCCGGGTCGACTCGAGATGGCTAATCAGGTGAATGGTAATGC
GGTACAGTTAAAAGAAGAGGAAGAACCAATGGATACTTCCAGTGTAACTCACACAGAACACTACAAGACA
CTGATAGAGGCAGGCCTCCCACAGAAGGTGGCAGAAAGACTTGATGAAATATTTCAGACAGGATTGGTAG
CTTATGTCGATCTTGATGAAAGAGCAATTGATGCTCTCAGGGAATTTAATGAAGAAGGAGCTCTGTCTGT
ACTACAGCAGTTCAAGGAAAGTGACTTATCACATGTTCAGAACAAAAGTGCATTTTTATGTGGAGTTATG
AAGACCTACAGGCAGAGAGAGAAACAGGGGAGCAAGGTGCAAGAGTCCACAAAGGGACCTGATGAAGCGA
AGATCAAGGCCTTGCTTGAGAGAACTGGTTATACTCTGGATGTAACCACAGGACAGAGGAAGTATGGTGG
TCCTCCACCAGACAGTGTGTACTCTGGCGTGCAACCTGGAATTGGAACGGAGGTATTTGTAGGCAAAATA
CCAAGGGATTTATATGAGGATGAGTTGGTGCCCCTTTTTGAGAAGGCCGGACCCATTTGGGATCTACGTC
TTATGATGGATCCACTGTCCGGTCAGAATAGAGGGTATGCATTTATCACCTTCTGTGGAAAGGAAGCTGC
ACAGGAAGCCGTGAAACTGTGTGACAGCTATGAAATTCGCCCTGGTAAACACCTTGGAGTGTGCATTTCT
GTGGCAAACAACAGACTTTTTGTTGGATCCATTCCGAAGAATAAGACTAAAGAAAACATTTTGGAAGAAT
TCAGTAAAGTCACAGAGGGTTTGGTGGACGTTATTCTCTATCATCAACCCGATGACAAAAAGAAGAATCG
GGGGTTCTGCTTCCTTGAATATGAGGATCACAAGTCAGCAGCACAAGCCAGACGCCGGCTGATGAGTGGA
AAAGTAAAAGTGTGGGGAAATGTAGTTACAGTTGAATGGGCTGACCCTGTGGAAGAACCAGATCCAGAAG
TCATGGCTAAGGTAAAAGTTTTGTTTGTGAGAAACTTGGCTACTACGGTGACAGAAGAAATATTGGAAAA
GTCATTTTCTGAATTTGGAAAACTCGAAAGAGTAAAGAAGTTGAAAGATTATGCATTTGTTCATTTTGAA
GACAGAGGAGCAGCTGTTAAGGCTATGGATGAAATGAATGGCAAAGAAATAGAAGGGGAAGAAATTGAAA
TAGTCTTAGCCAAGCCACCAGACAAGAAAAGGAAAGAGCGCCAAGCTGCTAGACAGGCCTCCAGAAGCAC
TGCGTATGAAGATTATTACTACCACCCTCCTCCTCGCATGCCACCTCCAATTAGAGGTCGGGGTCGTGGT
GGGGGGAGAGGTGGATATGGCTACCCTCCAGATTACTACGGCTATGAAGATTACTATGATGATTACTATG
GTTATGATTATCACGACTATCGTGGAGGCTATGAAGATCCCTACTACGGCTATGATGATGGCTATGCAGT
AAGAGGAAGAGGAGGAGGAAGGGGAGGGCGAGGTGCTCCACCACCACCAAGGGGGAGGGGAGCACCACCT
CCAAGAGGTAGAGCTGGCTATTCACAGAGGGGGGCACCTTTGGGACCACCAAGAGGCTCTAGGGGTGGCA
GAGGGGGTCCTGCTCAACAGCAGAGAGGCCGTGGTTCCCGTGGATCTCGGGGCAATCGTGGGGGCAATGT
AGGAGGCAAGAGAAAGGCAGATGGGTACAACCAGCCTGATTCCAAGCGTCGTCAGACCAACAACCAACAG
AACTGGGGTTCCCAACCCATCGCTCAGCAGCCGCTTCAGCAAGGTGGTGACTATTCTGGTAACTATGGTT
ACAATAATGACAACCAGGAATTTTATCAGGATACTTATGGGCAACAGTGGAAGTAGTCTAGAGCGGCCGC
CTAGAGGGCCCTATTCTATAGTGTCACCTAAATGCTAGAGCTCGCTGATCAGCCTCGACTGTGCCTTCTA
GTTGCCAGCCATCTGTTGTTTGCCCCTCCCCCGTGCCTTCCTTGACCCTGGAAGGTGCCACTCCCACTGT
CCTTTCCTAATAAAATGAGGAAATTGCATCGCATTGTCTGAGTAGGTGTCATTCTATTCTGGGGGGTGGG
GTGGGGCAGGACAGCAAGGGGGAGGATTGGGAAGACAATAGCAGGCATGCTGGGGATGCGGTGGGCTCTA
TGGCTTCTGAGGCGGAAAGAACCAGCTGGGGCTCTAGGGGGTATCCCC
[124 nt withheld, positions 3409-3532]
C
[91 nt withheld, positions 3534-3624]
A
[49 nt withheld, positions 3626-3674]
CCTTTGACGTTGGAGTCCACGTTCTTT
[37 nt withheld, positions 3702-3738]
ACCCTATCTCGGTCTATTCTTTTGATTTATAAGGGATTTTGCCGATTTCGGCCTATTGGTTAAAAAATGA
GCTGATTTAACAAAAATTTAACGCGAATTAATTCTGTGGAATGTGTGTCAGTTAGGGTGTGGAAAGTCCC
CAGGCTCCCCAGCAGGCAGAAGTATGCAAAGCATGCATCTCAATTAGTCAGCAACCAGGTGTGGAAAGTC
CCCAGGCTCCCCAGCAGGCAGAAGTATGCAAAGCATGCATCTCAATTAGTCAGCAACCATAGTCCCGCCC
CTAACTCCGCCCATCCCGCCCCTAACTCCGCCCAGTTCCGCCCATTCTCCGCCCCATGGCTGACTAATTT
TTTTTATTTATGCAGAGGCCGAGGCCGCCTCTGCCTCTGAGCTATTCCAGAAGTAGTGAGGAGGCTTTTT
TGGAGGCCTAGGCTTTTGCAAAAAGCTCCCGGGAGCTTGTATATCCATTTTCGGATCTGATCAAGAGACA
GGATGAGGATCGTTTCGCATGATTGAACAAGATGGATTGCACGCAGGTTCTCCGGCCGCTTGGGTGGAGA
GGCTATTCGGCTATGACTGGGCACAACAGACAATCGGCTGCTCTGATGCCGCCGTGTTCCGGCTGTCAGC
GCAGGGGCGCCCGGTTCTTTTTGTCAAGACCGACCTGTCCGGTGCCCTGAATGAACTGCAGGACGAGGCA
GCGCGGCTATCGTGGCTGGCCACGACGGGCGTTCCTTGCGCAGCTGTGCTCGACGTTGTCACTGAAGCGG
GAAGGGACTGGCTGCTATTGGGCGAAGTGCCGGGGCAGGATCTCCTGTCATCTCACCTTGCTCCTGCCGA
GAAAGTATCCATCATGGCTGATGCAATGCGGCGGCTGCATACGCTTGATCCGGCTACCTGCCCATTCGAC
CACCAAGCGAAACATCGCATCGAGCGAGCACGTACTCGGATGGAAGCCGGTCTTGTCGATCAGGATGATC
TGGACGAAGAGCATCAGGGGCTCGCGCCAGCCGAACTGTTCGCCAGGCTCAAGGCGCGCATGCCCGACGG
CGAGGATCTCGTCGTGACCCATGGCGATGCCTGCTTGCCGAATATCATGGTGGAAAATGGCCGCTTTTCT
GGATTCATCGACTGTGGCCGGCTGGGTGTGGCGGACCGCTATCAGGACATAGCGTTGGCTACCCGTGATA
TTGCTGAAGAGCTTGGCGGCGAATGGGCTGACCGCTTCCTCGTGCTTTACGGTATCGCCGCTCCCGATTC
GCAGCGCATCGCCTTCTATCGCCTTCTTGACGAGTTCTTCTGAGCGGGACTCTGGGGTTCGAAATGACCG
ACCAAGCGACGCCCAACCTGCCATCACGAGATTTCGATTCCACCGCCGCCTTCTATGAAAGGTTGGGCTT
CGGAATCGTTTTCCGGGACGCCGGCTGGATGATCCTCCAGCGCGGGGATCTCATGCTGGAGTTCTTCGCC
CACCCCAACTTGTTTATTGCAGCTTATAATGGTTACAAATAAAGCAATAGCATCACAAATTTCACAAATA
AAGCATTTTTTTCACTGCATTCTAGTTGTGGTTTGTCCAAACTCATCAATGTATCTTATCATGTCTGTAT
ACCGTCGACCTCTAGCTAGAGCTTGGCGTAATCATGGTCATAGCTGTTTCCTGTGTGAAATTGTTATCCG
CTCACAATTCCACACAACATACGAGCCGGAAGCATAAAGTGTAAAGCCTGGGGTGCCTAATGAGTGAGCT
AACTCACATTAATTGCGTTGCGCTCACTGCCCGCTTTCCAGTCGGGAAACCTGTCGTGCCAGCTGCATTA
ATGAATCGGCCAACGCGCGGGGAGAGGCGGTTTGCGTATTGGGCGCTCTTCCGCTTCCTCGCTCACTGAC
TCGCTGCGCTCGGTCGTTCGGCTGCGGCGAGCGGTATCAGCTCACTCAAAGGCGGTAATACGGTTATCCA
CAGAATCAGGGGATAACGCAGGAAAGAACATGTGAGCAAAAGGCCAGCAAAAGGCCAGGAACCGTAAAAA
GGCCGCGTTGCTGGCGTTTTTCCATAGGCTCCGCCCCCCTGACGAGCATCACAAAAATCGACGCTCAAGT
CAGAGGTGGCGAAACCCGACAGGACTATAAAGATACCAGGCGTTTCCCCCTGGAAGCTCCCTCGTGCGCT
CTCCTGTTCCGACCCTGCCGCTTACCGGATACCTGTCCGCCTTTCTCCCTTCGGGAAGCGTGGCGCTTTC
TCATAGCTCACGCTGTAGGTATCTCAGTTCGGTGTAGGTCGTTCGCTCCAAGCTGGGCTGTGTGCACGAA
CCCCCCGTTCAGCCCGACCGCTGCGCCTTATCCGGTAACTATCGTCTTGAGTCCAACCCGGTAAGACACG
ACTTATCGCCACTGGCAGCAGCCACTGGTAACAGGATTAGCAGAGCGAGGTATGTAGGCGGTGCTACAGA
GTTCTTGAAGTGGTGGCCTAACTACGGCTACACTAGAAGAACAGTATTTGGTATCTGCGCTCTGCTGAAG
CCAGTTACCTTCGGAAAAAGAGTTGGTAGCTCTTGATCCGGCAAACAAACCACCGCTGGTAGCGGTGGTT
TTTTTGTTTGCAAGCAGCAGATTACGCGCAGAAAAAAAGGATCTCAAGAAGATCCTTTGATCTTTTCTAC
GGGGTCTGACGCTCAGTGGAACGAAAACTCACGTTAAGGGATTTTGGTCATGAGATTATCAAAAAGGATC
TTCACCTAGATCCTTTTAAATTAAAAATGAAGTTTTAAATCAATCTAAAGTATATATGAGTAAACTTGGT
CTGACAGTTACCAATGCTTAATCAGTGAGGCACCTATCTCAGCGATCTGTCTATTTCGTTCATCCATAGT
TGCCTGACTCCCCGTCGTGTAGATAACTACGATACGGGAGGGCTTACCATCTGGCCCCAGTGCTGCAATG
ATACCGCGAGACCCACGCTCACCGGCTCCAGATTTATCAGCAATAAACCAGCCAGCCGGAAGGGCCGAGC
GCAGAAGTGGTCCTGCAACTTTATCCGCCTCCATCCAGTCTATTAATTGTTGCCGGGAAGCTAGAGTAAG
TAGTTCGCCAGTTAATAGTTTGCGCAACGTTGTTGCCATTGCTACAGGCATCGTGGTGTCACGCTCGTCG
TTTGGTATGGCTTCATTCAGCTCCGGTTCCCAACGATCAAGGCGAGTTACATGATCCCCCATGTTGTGCA
AAAAAGCGGTTAGCTCCTTCGGTCCTCCGATCGTTGTCAGAAGTAAGTTGGCCGCAGTGTTATCACTCAT
GGTTATGGCAGCACTGCATAATTCTCTTACTGTCATGCCATCCGTAAGATGCTTTTCTGTGACTGGTGAG
TACTCAACCAAGTCATTCTGAGAATAGTGTATGCGGCGACCGAGTTGCTCTTGCCCGGCGTCAATACGGG
ATAATACCGCGCCACATAGCAGAACTTTAAAAGTGCTCATCATTGGAAAACGTTCTTCGGGGCGAAAACT
CTCAAGGATCTTACCGCTGTTGAGATCCAGTTCGATGTAACCCACTCGTGCACCCAACTGATCTTCAGCA
TCTTTTACTTTCACCAGCGTTTCTGGGTGAGCAAAAACAGGAAGGCAAAATGCCGCAAAAAAGGGAATAA
GGGCGACACGGAAATGTTGAATACTCATACTCTTCCTTTTTCAATATTATTGAAGCATTTATCAGGGTTA
TTGTCTCATGAGCGGATACATATTTGAATGTATTTAGAAAAATAAACAAATAGGGGTTCCGCGCACATTT
CCCCGAAAAGTGCCACCTGACGTCGACGGATCGGGAGATCTCCCGATCCCCTATGGTGCACTCTCAGTAC
AATCTGCTCTGATGCCGCATAGTTAAGCCAGTATCTGCTCCCTGCTTGTGTGTTGGAGGTCGCTGAGTAG
TGCGCGAGCAAAATTTAAGCTACAACAAGGCAAGGCTTGACCGACAATTGCATGAAGAATCTGCTTAGGG
TTAGGCGTTTTGCGCTGCTTCGCGATGTACGGGCCAGATATACGCGTT
Features (pLannotate 1.2.2; 23 found; start..end, strand, type, name):
      1..380     +  enhancer       CMV enhancer: human cytomegalovirus immediate early enhancer
    381..584     +  promoter       CMV promoter: human cytomegalovirus (CMV) immediate early promoter
    580..613     +  LTR            5' LTR (truncated) (fragment): truncated 5' long terminal repeat (LTR) from HIV-1
    629..647     +  promoter       T7 promoter: promoter for bacteriophage T7 RNA polymerase
    670..1056    +  CDS            MS2: bacteriophage MS2 coat protein binds to a specific stem-loop structure in the viral RNA (Peabody, 1993)
   1099..1125    +  CDS            3xHA (fragment): three tandem HA epitope tags
   1165..3063    +  CDS            HNRNPR: HNRPR_HUMAN - Also known as HNRPR. Experimental evidence at protein level: Swiss-Prot protein existence level 1. Component of ribonucleosomes, which are complexes of at least 20 other different heterogeneous nuclear ribonucleoproteins (hnRNP). hnRNP play an important role in processing of precursor mRNA in the nucleus. From Homo sapiens (Human).
   3095..3113    -  promoter       SP6 promoter: promoter for bacteriophage SP6 RNA polymerase
   3139..3363    +  polyA_signal   bGH poly(A) signal: bovine growth hormone polyadenylation signal
   3367..3388    +  promoter       SV40 promoter (fragment): SV40 enhancer and early promoter
   3409..3837    +  rep_origin     f1 ori (sequence partly withheld): f1 bacteriophage origin of replication; arrow indicates direction of (+) strand synthesis
   3851..4180    +  promoter       SV40 promoter: SV40 enhancer and early promoter
   4247..5038    +  CDS            neo: KKA2_KLEPN - Also known as kan, nptII. Experimental evidence at protein level: Swiss-Prot protein existence level 1. Resistance to kanamycin, neomycin, paromomycin, ribostamycin, butirosin and gentamicin B. From Klebsiella pneumoniae.
   5062..5220    +  CDS            ble (fragment): BLE_KLEPN - Experimental evidence at protein level: Swiss-Prot protein existence level 1. Binding protein with a strong affinity to the bleomycin family of antibiotics. Binds to CL990; an antimitotic-antibiotic compound. From Klebsiella pneumoniae.
   5215..5336    +  polyA_signal   SV40 poly(A) signal: SV40 polyadenylation signal
   5409..5425    -  protein_bind   lac operator: The lac repressor binds to the lac operator to inhibit transcription in E. coli. This inhibition can be relieved by adding lactose or isopropyl-β-D-thiogalactopyranoside (IPTG). lac repressor encoded by lacI
   5433..5463    -  promoter       lac promoter: promoter for the E. coli lac operon
   5478..5499    -  protein_bind   CAP binding site: CAP binding activates transcription in the presence of cAMP. E. coli catabolite activator protein
   5512..5604    -  CDS            lacI (fragment): lac repressor; lacI; The lac repressor binds to the lac operator to inhibit transcription in E. coli. This inhibition can be relieved by adding lactose or isopropyl-β-D-thiogalactopyranoside (IPTG).
   5787..6375    -  rep_origin     ori: high-copy-number ColE1/pMB1/pBR322/pUC origin of replication
   6546..7406    -  CDS            AmpR: β-lactamase; bla; confers resistance to ampicillin, carbenicillin, and related antibiotics
   7407..7511    -  promoter       AmpR promoter: bla
   7570..7622    -  misc_feature   bom (fragment): basis of mobility region from pBR322
