[The description below was written by a language model from this plasmid's Addgene catalogue record and pLannotate feature annotations shown in this document.]
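Description:
pcDNA3.1-MS2-HA-HshnRNPR_AA is a mammalian expression plasmid of 7,776 nt encoding human hnRNP R (HNRNPR) fused at its N-terminus to the bacteriophage MS2 coat protein and an HA epitope. The catalogue lists the backbone as unknown, but the name and the annotated features fit a pcDNA3.1-type layout. It is maintained in E. coli at high copy through a ColE1/pUC-type origin with ampicillin selection (AmpR under its own bla promoter), and it also carries an f1 origin. For selection in mammalian cells, an SV40 enhancer/early promoter drives a neomycin phosphotransferase gene followed by an SV40 polyadenylation signal. Short annotated fragments of ble, lacI, an HIV-1 LTR and the lac promoter/operator region appear to be backbone remnants rather than functional elements.

The expression cassette uses the CMV immediate-early enhancer and promoter, followed by a T7 promoter, the MS2 coat protein coding sequence, a short HA tag (annotated as a fragment of 3xHA, consistent with a single epitope), the HNRNPR open reading frame and the bovine growth hormone polyadenylation signal. An SP6 promoter lies in reverse orientation downstream of the insert. According to the depositor, the insert corresponds to transcript variant 2, encoding isoform 1 of the protein. The MS2 coat protein binds a specific RNA stem-loop, so fusions of this kind are generally used to tether a protein to a reporter mRNA bearing MS2 binding sites and assess its effect on that transcript, with the HA tag allowing detection. The record itself states only mammalian expression as the purpose, and it does not explain the "_AA" suffix.
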