Addgene plasmid #148235: pcDNA3.1-MS2-HA-HshnRNPR_AA
Purpose: Mammalian Expression of HshnRNPR
Depositing lab: Elisa Izaurralde. Depositing organization: Max Planck Institute for Developmental Biology.
Backbone
  Vector backbone: Unknown
  Vector type: Mammalian Expression
Growth in bacteria
  Bacterial resistance: Ampicillin, 100 μg/mL
  Growth temperature: 37°C
  Growth strain: DH5alpha
  Copy number: High Copy
Gene/Insert
  Gene/Insert name: HshnRNPR
  Species: H. sapiens (human)
  Entrez Gene: HNRNPR (a.k.a. HNRPR, NEDDFSB, hnRNP-R)
  Cloning method: Unknown
Terms and licenses: Academic/Nonprofit Terms; Industry Terms: Not Available to Industry
Depositor comments: sequence given by transcript variant 2 of NCBI:NM_005826.4 or isoform 1 Uniprot.: O43390-1. Plasmids from this collection were made available to the research community and donated after the lab closed. Please note that the sequence provided by the depositing laboratory may be theoretical/predicted or based on Sanger sequencing results. There may be discrepancies between sequencing results obtained by Addgene and the depositor sequence. If an Addgene verified sequence is not available, please contact before placing your order to request that our lab fully sequence the plasmid.
How to cite: pcDNA3.1-MS2-HA-HshnRNPR_AA was a gift from Elisa Izaurralde (Addgene plasmid # 148235 ; http://n2t.net/addgene:148235 ; RRID:Addgene_148235)
